>Addgene plasmid #31790 | pENTR-myr-AKT-HA | addgene partial sequence | sequence record 37718 | pENTR-F 5'-CTACAAACTCTTCCTGTTAGTTAG-3'
CCAATATGATTTTATTTTGACTGATAGTGACCTGTTCGTTGCAACAAATTGATAAGCAATGCTTTTTTAT
AATGCCAACTTTGTACAAAAAAGCAGGCTTTAAAGGAACCAATTCAGTCGACTGGATCCCACCATGGGGA
GCAGCAAGAGCAAGCCCAAGTCTAGAATGAACGACGTAGCCATTGTGAAGGAGGGCTGGCTGCACAAACG
AGGGGAATATATTAAAACCTGGCGGCCACGCTACTTCCTCCTCAAGAACGATGGCACCTTTATTGGCTAC
AAGGAACGGCCTCAGGATGTGGATCAGCGAGAGTCCCCACTCAACAACTTCTCAGTGGCACAATGCCAGC
TGATGAAGACAGAGCGGCCAAGGCCCAACACCTTTATCATCCGCTGCCTGCAGTGGACCACAGTCATTGA
GCGCACCTTCCATGTGGAAACGCCTGAGGAGCGGGAAGAATGGGCCACCGCCATTCAGACTGTGGCCGAT
GGACTCAAGAGGCAGGAAGAAGAGACGATGGACTTCCGATCAGGCTCACCCAGTGACAACTCAGGGGCTG
AAGAGATGGAGGTGTCCCTGGCCAAGCCCAAGCACCGTGTGACCATGAACGAGTTTGAGTACCTGAAACT
ACTGGGCAAGGGCACCTTTGGGAAAGTGATTCTGGTGAAAGAGAAGGCCACAGGCCGCTACTATGCCATG
AAGATCCTCAAGAAGGAGGTCATCGTCGCCAAGGATGAGGTTGCCCACACGCTTACTGAGAACCGTGTCC
TGCAGAACTCTAGGCATCCCTTCCTTACGGCCCTCAAGTACTCATTCCAGACCCACGACCGCCTCTGCTT
TGTCATGGAGTATGCCAACGGG
