>Addgene plasmid #31790 | pENTR-myr-AKT-HA | depositor partial sequence | sequence record 38461 | pENTR-myr-AKT-HA sequence 1539 bps
AAGCTTATGGGGAGCAGCAAGAGCAAGCCCAAGTCTAGAATGAACGACGTAGCCATTGTGAAGGAGGGCT
GGCTGCACAAACGAGGGGAATATATTAAAACCTGGCGGCCACGCTACTTCCTCCTCAAGAACGATGGCAC
CTTTATTGGCTACAAGGAACGGCCTCAGGATGTGGATCAGCGAGAGTCCCCACTCAACAACTTCTCAGTG
GCACAATGCCAGCTGATGAAGACAGAGCGGCCAAGGCCCAACACCTTTATCATCCGCTGCCTGCAGTGGA
CCACAGTCATTGAGCGCACCTTCCATGTGGAAACGCCTGAGGAGCGGGAAGAATGGGCCACCGCCATTCA
GACTGTGGCCGATGGACTCAAGAGGCAGGAAGAAGAGACGATGGACTTCCGATCAGGCTCACCCAGTGAC
AACTCAGGGGCTGAAGAGATGGAGGTGTCCCTGGCCAAGCCCAAGCACCGTGTGACCATGAACGAGTTTG
AGTACCTGAAACTACTGGGCAAGGGCACCTTTGGGAAAGTGATTCTGGTGAAAGAGAAGGCCACAGGCCG
CTACTATGCCATGAAGATCCTCAAGAAGGAGGTCATCGTCGCCAAGGATGAGGTTGCCCACACGCTTACT
GAGAACCGTGTCCTGCAGAACTCTAGGCATCCCTTCCTTACGGCCCTCAAGTACTCATTCCAGACCCACG
ACCGCCTCTGCTTTGTCATGGAGTATGCCAACGGGGGCGAGCTCTTCTTCCACCTGTCTCGAGAGCGCGT
GTTCTCCGAGGACCGGGCCCGCTTCTATGGTGCGGAGATTGTGTCTGCCCTGGACTACTTGCACTCCGAG
AAGAACGTGGTGTACCGGGACCTGAAGCTGGAGAACCTCATGCTGGACAAGGACGGGCACATCAAGATAA
CGGACTTCGGGCTGTGCAAGGAGGGGATCAAGGATGGTGCCACTATGAAGACATTCTGCGGAACGCCGGA
GTACCTGGCCCCTGAGGTGCTGGAGGACAACGACTACGGCCGTGCAGTGGACTGGTGGGGGCTGGGCGTG
GTCATGTATGAGATGATGTGTGGCCGCCTGCCCTTCTACAACCAGGACCACGAGAAGCTGTTCGAGCTGA
TCCTCATGGAGGAGATCCGCTTCCCGCGCACACTCGGCCCTGAGGCCAAGTCCCTGCTCTCCGGGCTGCT
CAAGAAGGACCCTACACAGAGGCTCGGTGGGGGCTCTGAGGATGCCAAGGAGATCATGCAGCACCGGTTC
TTTGCCAACATCGTGTGGCAGGATGTGTATGAGAAGAAGCTGAGCCCACCTTTCAAGCCCCAGGTCACCT
CTGAGACTGACACCAGGTATTTCGATGAGGAGTTCACAGCTCAGATGATCACCATCACGCCGCCTGATCA
AGATGACAGCATGGAGTGTGTGGACAGTGAGCGGAGGCCGCACTTCCCCCAGTTCTCCTACTCAGCCAGT
GGCACAGCCTACCCATACGACGTCCCAGACTACGCTTGAGGATCCACTAGTTCTAGAGCGGCCCGATAA
