>Addgene plasmid #31790 | pENTR-myr-AKT-HA | addgene partial sequence | sequence record 38847 | pENTR-Rev
GTTTTATTGTTCATGATGATATATTTTTATCTTGTGCAATGTAACATCAGAGATTTTGAGACACGGGCCA
GAGCTGCAGCTGGATGGCAAATAATGATTTTATTTTGACTGATAGTGACCTGTTCGTTGCAACAAATTGA
TAAGCAATGCTTTCTTATAATGCCAACTTTGTACAAGAAAGCTGGGTCTAGATATCTCGAGTGCGGCCGC
GAATTCTCAAGCGTAGTCTGGGACGTCGTATGGGTAGGCTGTGCCACTGGCTGAGTAGGAGAACTGGGGG
AAGTGCGGCCTCCGCTCACTGTCCACACACTCCATGCTGTCATCTTGATCAGGCGGCGTGATGGTGATCA
TCTGAGCTGTGAACTCCTCATCGAAATACCTGGTGTCAGTCTCAGAGGTGACCTGGGGCTTGAAAGGTGG
GCTCAGCTTCTTCTCATACACATCCTGCCACACGATGTTGGCAAAGAACCGGTGCTGCATGATCTCCTTG
GCATCCTCAGAGCCCCCACCGAGCCTCTGTGTAGGGTCCTTCTTGAGCAGCCCGGAGAGCAGGGACTTGG
CCTCAGGGCCGAGTGTGCGCGGGAAGCGGATCTCCTCCATGAGGATCAGCTCGAACAGCTTCTCGTGGTC
CTGGTTGTAGAAGGGCAGGCGGCCACACATCATCTCATACATGACCACGCCCAGCCCCCACCAGTCCACT
GCACGGCCGTAGTCGTTGTCCTCCAGCACCTCAGGGGCCAGGTACTCCGGCGTTCCGCAG
