[The description below was written by a language model from this plasmid's Addgene catalogue record.]
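Description:
pENTR-myr-AKT-HA is a Gateway entry clone built on the commercial pENTR1A backbone (about 2.7 kb without insert). It is a high-copy bacterial plasmid maintained in E. coli under kanamycin selection. As an entry vector it is not itself meant to express its payload in mammalian cells. In the pENTR1A design the cloned sequence sits between attL recombination sites, so it can be moved by LR recombination into any compatible destination vector, which then supplies the promoter and other expression or delivery elements. The record lists no promoter driving the insert and provides no feature table, so the att sites and origin are inferred from the named backbone rather than documented here.

The insert is mouse Akt1 (also known as PKB or PKBalpha), recorded as roughly 1.5 kb and placed between the BamHI and NotI sites by restriction cloning; whether those sites survived is not known. The coding sequence carries an N-terminal myristoylation signal and a C-terminal HA epitope tag. Myristoylation directs the kinase to the membrane, a standard way to make AKT constitutively active independently of upstream PI3K signalling, while the HA tag lets the exogenous protein be detected and distinguished from endogenous AKT by immunoblotting or immunostaining.

The associated publication concerns AKT-mTORC1-RPS6 signalling, increased lipogenesis and the development of hepatocellular carcinoma. This suggests the plasmid serves as a shuttle source of activated AKT for building expression constructs used in liver cancer studies, although the record does not name specific destination vectors or downstream applications.
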