Addgene plasmid #31790: pENTR-myr-AKT-HA
Depositing lab: Xin Chen. Depositing organization: University of California, San Francisco (UCSF). Publication: Increased lipogenesis, induced by AKT-mTORC1-RPS6 signaling, promotes development of human hepatocellular carcinoma. Calvisi DF, Wang C, Ho C, Ladu S, Lee SA, Mattu S, Destefanis G, Delogu S, Zimmermann A, Ericsson J, Brozzetti S, Staniscia T, Chen X, Dombrowski F, Evert M. Gastroenterology. 2011 Mar;140(3):1071-83. Epub 2010 Dec 11. 10.1053/j.gastro.2010.12.006 PubMed 21147110.
Backbone
  Vector backbone: pENTR1A
  Backbone manufacturer: Invitrogen
  Backbone size w/o insert (bp): 2700
  Vector type: Entry Vector
Growth in bacteria
  Bacterial resistance: Kanamycin, 50 μg/mL
  Growth temperature: 37°C
  Growth strain: DH5alpha
  Copy number: High Copy
Gene/Insert
  Gene/Insert name: Akt1 (alt name: Akt)
  Species: M. musculus (mouse)
  Insert size (bp): 1503
  Entrez Gene: Akt1 (a.k.a. Akt, LTR-akt, PKB, PKB/Akt, PKBalpha, Rac)
  Tag / fusion protein: Myr (N terminal on insert); HA (C terminal on insert)
  Cloning method: Restriction Enzyme; 5′ cloning site BamHI (unknown if destroyed); 3′ cloning site NotI (unknown if destroyed)
  Sequencing primers: 5′ pENTR-Fwd; 3′ pENTR-Rev
Terms and licenses: Academic/Nonprofit Terms; Industry Terms: Not Available to Industry
How to cite: pENTR-myr-AKT-HA was a gift from Xin Chen (Addgene plasmid # 31790 ; http://n2t.net/addgene:31790 ; RRID:Addgene_31790)
